>Addgene plasmid #127664 | LADL Anchor | addgene full sequence | sequence record 247037 | Addgene NGS Result
CCGGATAAGGCGCAGCGGTCGGGCTGAACGGGGGGTTCGTGCACACAGCCCAGCTTGGAGCGAACGACCT
ACACCGAACTGAGATACCTACAGCGTGAGCTATGAGAAAGCGCCACGCTTCCCGAAGGGAGAAAGGCGGA
CAGGTATCCGGTAAGCGGCAGGGTCGGAACAGGAGAGCGCACGAGGGAGCTTCCAGGGGGAAACGCCTGG
TATCTTTATAGTCCTGTCGGGTTTCGCCACCTCTGACTTGAGCGTCGATTTTTGTGATGCTCGTCAGGGG
GGCGGAGCCTATGGAAAAACGCCAGCAACGCGGCCTTTTTACGGTTCCTGGCCTTTTGCTGGCCTTTTGC
TCACATGTTACTACGTAAATACTAGTGTGCCCGTCAGTGGGCAGAGCGCACATCGCCCACAGTCCCCGAG
AAGTTGGGGGGAGGGGTCGGCAATTGAACCGGTGCCTAGAGAAGGTGGCGCGGGGTAAACTGGGAAAGTG
ATGTCGTGTACTGGCTCCGCCTTTTTCCCGAGGGTGGGGGAGAACCGTATATAAGTGCAGTAGTCGCCGT
GAACGTTCTTTTTCGCAACGGGTTTGCCGCCAGAACACAGGTAAGTGCCGTGTGTGGTTCCCGCGGGCCT
GGCCTCTTTACGGGTTATGGCCCTTGCGTGCCTTGAATTACTTCCACCTGGCTGCAGTACGTGATTCTTG
ATCCCGAGCTTCGGGTTGGAAGTGGGTGGGAGAGTTCGAGGCCTTGCGCTTAAGGAGCCCCTTCGCCTCG
TGCTTGAGTTGAGGCCTGGCCTGGGCGCTGGGGCCGCCGCGTGCGAATCTGGTGGCACCTTCGCGCCTGT
CTCGCTGCTTTCGATAAGTCTCTAGCCATTTAAAATTTTTGATGACCTGCTGCGACGCTTTTTTTCTGGC
AAGATAGTCTTGTAAATGCGGGCCAAGATCTGCACACTGGTATTTCGGTTTTTGGGGCCGCGGGCGGCGA
CGGGGCCCGTGCGTCCCAGCGCACATGTTCGGCGAGGCGGGGCCTGCGAGCGCGGCCACCGAGAATCGGA
CGGGGGTAGTCTCAAGCTGGCCGGCCTGCTCTGGTGCCTGGCCTCGCGCCGCCGTGTATCGCCCCGCCCT
GGGCGGCAAGGCTGGCCCGGTCGGCACCAGTTGCGTGAGCGGAAAGATGGCCGCTTCCCGGCCCTGCTGC
AGGGAGCTCAAAATGGAGGACGCGGCGCTCGGGAGAGCGGGCGGGTGAGTCACCCACACAAAGGAAAAGG
GCCTTTCCGTCCTCAGCCGTCGCTTCATGTGACTCCACGGAGTACCGGGCGCCGTCCAGGCACCTCGATT
AGTTCTCGAGCTTTTGGAGTACGTCGTCTTTAGGTTGGGGGGAGGGGTTTTATGCGATGGAGTTTCCCCA
CACTGAGTGGGTGGAGACTGAAGTTAGGCCAGCTTGGCACTTGATGTAATTCTCCTTGGAATTTGCCCTT
TTTGAGTTTGGATCTTGGTTCATTCTCAAGCCTCAGACAGTGGTTCAAAGTTTTTTTCTTCCATTTCAGG
TGTCGTGAAAGCTTGGATCCGCCACCATGGACTATAAGGACCACGACGGAGACTACAAGGATCATGATAT
CGATTACAAAGACGATGACGATAAGATGGCCCCAAAGAAGAAGCGGAAGGTCGGTATCCACGGAGTCCCA
GCAGCCGACAAGAAGTACAGCATCGGCCTGGCCATCGGCACCAACTCTGTGGGCTGGGCCGTGATCACCG
ACGAGTACAAGGTGCCCAGCAAGAAATTCAAGGTGCTGGGCAACACCGACCGGCACAGCATCAAGAAGAA
CCTGATCGGAGCCCTGCTGTTCGACAGCGGCGAAACAGCCGAGGCCACCCGGCTGAAGAGAACCGCCAGA
AGAAGATACACCAGACGGAAGAACCGGATCTGCTATCTGCAAGAGATCTTCAGCAACGAGATGGCCAAGG
TGGACGACAGCTTCTTCCACAGACTGGAAGAGTCCTTCCTGGTGGAAGAGGATAAGAAGCACGAGCGGCA
CCCCATCTTCGGCAACATCGTGGACGAGGTGGCCTACCACGAGAAGTACCCCACCATCTACCACCTGAGA
AAGAAACTGGTGGACAGCACCGACAAGGCCGACCTGCGGCTGATCTATCTGGCCCTGGCCCACATGATCA
AGTTCCGGGGCCACTTCCTGATCGAGGGCGACCTGAACCCCGACAACAGCGACGTGGACAAGCTGTTCAT
CCAGCTGGTGCAGACCTACAACCAGCTGTTCGAGGAAAACCCCATCAACGCCAGCGGCGTGGACGCCAAG
GCCATCCTGTCTGCCAGACTGAGCAAGAGCAGACGGCTGGAAAATCTGATCGCCCAGCTGCCCGGCGAGA
AGAAGAATGGCCTGTTCGGCAACCTGATTGCCCTGAGCCTGGGCCTGACCCCCAACTTCAAGAGCAACTT
CGACCTGGCCGAGGATGCCAAACTGCAGCTGAGCAAGGACACCTACGACGACGACCTGGACAACCTGCTG
GCCCAGATCGGCGACCAGTACGCCGACCTGTTTCTGGCCGCCAAGAACCTGTCCGACGCCATCCTGCTGA
GCGACATCCTGAGAGTGAACACCGAGATCACCAAGGCCCCCCTGAGCGCCTCTATGATCAAGAGATACGA
CGAGCACCACCAGGACCTGACCCTGCTGAAAGCTCTCGTGCGGCAGCAGCTGCCTGAGAAGTACAAAGAG
ATTTTCTTCGACCAGAGCAAGAACGGCTACGCCGGCTACATTGACGGCGGAGCCAGCCAGGAAGAGTTCT
ACAAGTTCATCAAGCCCATCCTGGAAAAGATGGACGGCACCGAGGAACTGCTCGTGAAGCTGAACAGAGA
GGACCTGCTGCGGAAGCAGCGGACCTTCGACAACGGCAGCATCCCCCACCAGATCCACCTGGGAGAGCTG
CACGCCATTCTGCGGCGGCAGGAAGATTTTTACCCATTCCTGAAGGACAACCGGGAAAAGATCGAGAAGA
TCCTGACCTTCCGCATCCCCTACTACGTGGGCCCTCTGGCCAGGGGAAACAGCAGATTCGCCTGGATGAC
CAGAAAGAGCGAGGAAACCATCACCCCCTGGAACTTCGAGGAAGTGGTGGACAAGGGCGCTTCCGCCCAG
AGCTTCATCGAGCGGATGACCAACTTCGATAAGAACCTGCCCAACGAGAAGGTGCTGCCCAAGCACAGCC
TGCTGTACGAGTACTTCACCGTGTATAACGAGCTGACCAAAGTGAAATACGTGACCGAGGGAATGAGAAA
GCCCGCCTTCCTGAGCGGCGAGCAGAAAAAGGCCATCGTGGACCTGCTGTTCAAGACCAACCGGAAAGTG
ACCGTGAAGCAGCTGAAAGAGGACTACTTCAAGAAAATCGAGTGCTTCGACTCCGTGGAAATCTCCGGCG
TGGAAGATCGGTTCAACGCCTCCCTGGGCACATACCACGATCTGCTGAAAATTATCAAGGACAAGGACTT
CCTGGACAATGAGGAAAACGAGGACATTCTGGAAGATATCGTGCTGACCCTGACACTGTTTGAGGACAGA
GAGATGATCGAGGAACGGCTGAAAACCTATGCCCACCTGTTCGACGACAAAGTGATGAAGCAGCTGAAGC
GGCGGAGATACACCGGCTGGGGCAGGCTGAGCCGGAAGCTGATCAACGGCATCCGGGACAAGCAGTCCGG
CAAGACAATCCTGGATTTCCTGAAGTCCGACGGCTTCGCCAACAGAAACTTCATGCAGCTGATCCACGAC
GACAGCCTGACCTTTAAAGAGGACATCCAGAAAGCCCAGGTGTCCGGCCAGGGCGATAGCCTGCACGAGC
ACATTGCCAATCTGGCCGGCAGCCCCGCCATTAAGAAGGGCATCCTGCAGACAGTGAAGGTGGTGGACGA
GCTCGTGAAAGTGATGGGCCGGCACAAGCCCGAGAACATCGTGATCGAAATGGCCAGAGAGAACCAGACC
ACCCAGAAGGGACAGAAGAACAGCCGCGAGAGAATGAAGCGGATCGAAGAGGGCATCAAAGAGCTGGGCA
GCCAGATCCTGAAAGAACACCCCGTGGAAAACACCCAGCTGCAGAACGAGAAGCTGTACCTGTACTACCT
GCAGAATGGGCGGGATATGTACGTGGACCAGGAACTGGACATCAACCGGCTGTCCGACTACGATGTGGAC
GCTATCGTGCCTCAGAGCTTTCTGAAGGACGACTCCATCGACAACAAGGTGCTGACCAGAAGCGACAAGA
ACCGGGGCAAGAGCGACAACGTGCCCTCCGAAGAGGTCGTGAAGAAGATGAAGAACTACTGGCGGCAGCT
GCTGAACGCCAAGCTGATTACCCAGAGAAAGTTCGACAATCTGACCAAGGCCGAGAGAGGCGGCCTGAGC
GAACTGGATAAGGCCGGCTTCATCAAGAGACAGCTGGTGGAAACCCGGCAGATCACAAAGCACGTGGCAC
AGATCCTGGACTCCCGGATGAACACTAAGTACGACGAGAATGACAAGCTGATCCGGGAAGTGAAAGTGAT
CACCCTGAAGTCCAAGCTGGTGTCCGATTTCCGGAAGGATTTCCAGTTTTACAAAGTGCGCGAGATCAAC
AACTACCACCACGCCCACGACGCCTACCTGAACGCCGTCGTGGGAACCGCCCTGATCAAAAAGTACCCTA
AGCTGGAAAGCGAGTTCGTGTACGGCGACTACAAGGTGTACGACGTGCGGAAGATGATCGCCAAGAGCGA
GCAGGAAATCGGCAAGGCTACCGCCAAGTACTTCTTCTACAGCAACATCATGAACTTTTTCAAGACCGAG
ATTACCCTGGCCAACGGCGAGATCCGGAAGCGGCCTCTGATCGAGACAAACGGCGAAACCGGGGAGATCG
TGTGGGATAAGGGCCGGGATTTTGCCACCGTGCGGAAAGTGCTGAGCATGCCCCAAGTGAATATCGTGAA
AAAGACCGAGGTGCAGACAGGCGGCTTCAGCAAAGAGTCTATCCTGCCCAAGAGGAACAGCGATAAGCTG
ATCGCCAGAAAGAAGGACTGGGACCCTAAGAAGTACGGCGGCTTCGACAGCCCCACCGTGGCCTATTCTG
TGCTGGTGGTGGCCAAAGTGGAAAAGGGCAAGTCCAAGAAACTGAAGAGTGTGAAAGAGCTGCTGGGGAT
CACCATCATGGAAAGAAGCAGCTTCGAGAAGAATCCCATCGACTTTCTGGAAGCCAAGGGCTACAAAGAA
GTGAAAAAGGACCTGATCATCAAGCTGCCTAAGTACTCCCTGTTCGAGCTGGAAAACGGCCGGAAGAGAA
TGCTGGCCTCTGCCGGCGAACTGCAGAAGGGAAACGAACTGGCCCTGCCCTCCAAATATGTGAACTTCCT
GTACCTGGCCAGCCACTATGAGAAGCTGAAGGGCTCCCCCGAGGATAATGAGCAGAAACAGCTGTTTGTG
GAACAGCACAAGCACTACCTGGACGAGATCATCGAGCAGATCAGCGAGTTCTCCAAGAGAGTGATCCTGG
CCGACGCTAATCTGGACAAAGTGCTGTCCGCCTACAACAAGCACCGGGATAAGCCCATCAGAGAGCAGGC
CGAGAATATCATCCACCTGTTTACCCTGACCAATCTGGGAGCCCCTGCCGCCTTCAAGTACTTTGACACC
ACCATCGACCGGAAGAGGTACACCAGCACCAAAGAGGTGCTGGACGCCACCCTGATCCACCAGAGCATCA
CCGGCCTGTACGAGACACGGATCGACCTGTCTCAGCTGGGAGGCGACAAAAGGCCGGCGGCCACGAAAAA
GGCCGGCCAGGCAAAAAAGAAAAAGAGCGCTGGAGGAGGTGGAAGCGGAGGAGGAGGAAGCGGAGGAGGA
GGTAGCGATATAAATGGAGCTATAGGAGGTGACCTTTTGCTCAATTTTCCTGACATGTCGGTCCTAGAGC
GCCAAAGGGCTCACCTCAAGTACCTCAATCCCACCTTTGATTCTCCTCTCGCCGGCTTCTTTGCCGATTC
TTCAATGATTACCGGCGGCGAGATGGACAGCTATCTTTCGACTGCCGGTTTGAATCTTCCGATGATGTAC
GGTGAGACGACGGTGGAAGGTGATTCAAGACTCTCAATTTCGCCGGAAACGACGCTTGGGACTGGAAATT
TCAAGAAACGGAAGTTTGATACAGAGACTAAGGATTGTAATGAGAAGAAGAAGAAGATGACGATGAACAG
AGATGACCTAGTAGAAGAAGGAGAAGAAGAGAAGTCGAAAATAACAGAGCAAAACAATGGGAGCACAAAA
AGCATCAAGAAGATGAAACACAAAGCCAAGAAAGAAGAGAACAATTTCTCTAATGATTCATCTAAAGTGA
CGAAGGAATTGGAGAAAACGGATTATATTCATGTATACCTGTTTAAACTGGGCAGTGGAGAGGGCAGAGG
AAGTCTGCTAACATGCGGTGACGTCGAGGAGAATCCTGGCCCAATGACCGAGTACAAGCCCACGGTGCGC
CTCGCCACCCGCGACGACGTCCCCAGGGCCGTACGCACCCTCGCCGCCGCGTTCGCCGACTACCCCGCCA
CGCGCCACACCGTCGATCCGGACCGCCACATCGAGCGGGTCACCGAGCTGCAAGAACTCTTCCTCACGCG
CGTCGGGCTCGACATCGGCAAGGTGTGGGTCGCGGACGACGGCGCCGCGGTGGCGGTCTGGACCACGCCG
GAGAGCGTCGAAGCGGGGGCGGTGTTCGCCGAGATCGGCCCGCGCATGGCCGAGTTGAGCGGTTCCCGGC
TGGCCGCGCAGCAACAGATGGAAGGCCTCCTGGCGCCGCACCGGCCCAAGGAGCCCGCGTGGTTCCTGGC
CACCGTCGGAGTCTCGCCCGACCACCAGGGCAAGGGTCTGGGCAGCGCCGTCGTGCTCCCCGGAGTGGAG
GCGGCCGAGCGCGCCGGGGTGCCCGCCTTCCTGGAGACCTCCGCGCCCCGCAACCTCCCCTTCTACGAGC
GGCTCGGCTTCACCGTCACCGCCGACGTCGAGGTGCCCGAAGGACCGCGCACCTGGTGCATGACCCGCAA
GCCCGGTGCCTGAGAATTCAATTCCTAGAGCTCGCTGATCAGCCTCGACTGTGCCTTCTAGTTGCCAGCC
ATCTGTTGTTTGCCCCTCCCCCGTGCCTTCCTTGACCCTGGAAGGTGCCACTCCCACTGTCCTTTCCTAA
TAAAATGAGGAAATTGCATCGCATTGTCTGAGTAGGTGTCATTCTATTCTGGGGGGTGGGGTGGGGCAGG
ACAGCAAGGGGGAGGATTGGGAAGAGAATAGCAGGCATGCTGGGGAGCGGCCGCGACGTCAGGTGGCACT
TTTCGGGGAAATGTGCGCGGAACCCCTATTTGTTTATTTTTCTAAATACATTCAAATATGTATCCGCTCA
TGAGACAATAACCCTGATAAATGCTTCAATAATATTGAAAAAGGAAGAGTATGAGTATTCAACATTTCCG
TGTCGCCCTTATTCCCTTTTTTGCGGCATTTTGCCTTCCTGTTTTTGCTCACCCAGAAACGCTGGTGAAA
GTAAAAGATGCTGAAGATCAGTTGGGTGCACGAGTGGGTTACATCGAACTGGATCTCAACAGCGGTAAGA
TCCTTGAGAGTTTTCGCCCCGAAGAACGTTTTCCAATGATGAGCACTTTTAAAGTTCTGCTATGTGGCGC
GGTATTATCCCGTATTGACGCCGGGCAAGAGCAACTCGGTCGCCGCATACACTATTCTCAGAATGACTTG
GTTGAGTACTCACCAGTCACAGAAAAGCATCTTACGGATGGCATGACAGTAAGAGAATTATGCAGTGCTG
CCATAACCATGAGTGATAACACTGCGGCCAACTTACTTCTGACAACGATCGGAGGACCGAAGGAGCTAAC
CGCTTTTTTGCACAACATGGGGGATCATGTAACTCGCCTTGATCGTTGGGAACCGGAGCTGAATGAAGCC
ATACCAAACGACGAGCGTGACACCACGATGCCTGTAGCAATGGCAACAACGTTGCGCAAACTATTAACTG
GCGAACTACTTACTCTAGCTTCCCGGCAACAATTAATAGACTGGATGGAGGCGGATAAAGTTGCAGGACC
ACTTCTGCGCTCGGCCCTTCCGGCTGGCTGGTTTATTGCTGATAAATCTGGAGCCGGTGAGCGTGGGTCT
CGCGGTATCATTGCAGCACTGGGGCCAGATGGTAAGCCCTCCCGTATCGTAGTTATCTACACGACGGGGA
GTCAGGCAACTATGGATGAACGAAATAGACAGATCGCTGAGATAGGTGCCTCACTGATTAAGCATTGGTA
ACTGTCAGACCAAGTTTACTCATATATACTTTAGATTGATTTAAAACTTCATTTTTAATTTAAAAGGATC
TAGGTGAAGATCCTTTTTGATAATCTCATGACCAAAATCCCTTAACGTGAGTTTTCGTTCCACTGAGCGT
CAGACCCCGTAGAAAAGATCAAAGGATCTTCTTGAGATCCTTTTTTTCTGCGCGTAATCTGCTGCTTGCA
AACAAAAAAACCACCGCTACCAGCGGTGGTTTGTTTGCCGGATCAAGAGCTACCAACTCTTTTTCCGAAG
GTAACTGGCTTCAGCAGAGCGCAGATACCAAATACTGTTCTTCTAGTGTAGCCGTAGTTAGGCCACCACT
TCAAGAACTCTGTAGCACCGCCTACATACCTCGCTCTGCTAATCCTGTTACCAGTGGCTGCTGCCAGTGG
CGATAAGTCGTGTCTTACCGGGTTGGACTCAAGACGATAGTTA
Features (pLannotate 1.2.2; 10 found; start..end, strand, type, name):
    389..600     +  promoter       EF-1α core promoter: core promoter for human elongation factor EF-1α
    601..1539    +  intron         EF-1α intron A: intron upstream of the start codon of human EF-1α
   1687..5787    +  CDS            Cas9: Cas9 (Csn1) endonuclease from the Streptococcus pyogenes Type II CRISPR/Cas system generates RNA-guided double strand breaks in DNA
   5788..5835    +  CDS            nucleoplasmin NLS: bipartite nuclear localization signal from nucleoplasmin
   5893..6399    +  CDS            CIBN: N-terminal portion of the CIB1 transcription factor from Arabidopsis thaliana binds to CRY2 (cryptochrome 2) that has absorbed blue light (Kennedy et al., 2010)
   6484..7083    +  CDS            PuroR (fragment): puromycin N-acetyltransferase; pac from Streptomyces; confers resistance to puromycin
   7119..7230    +  polyA_signal   bGH poly(A) signal: bovine growth hormone polyadenylation signal
   7366..7470    +  promoter       AmpR promoter: bla
   7471..8331    +  CDS            AmpR: β-lactamase; bla; confers resistance to ampicillin, carbenicillin, and related antibiotics
   8502..297     +  rep_origin     ori (across the origin): high-copy-number ColE1/pMB1/pBR322/pUC origin of replication
