[The description below was written by a language model from this plasmid's Addgene catalogue record and pLannotate feature annotations shown in this document.]
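Description:
LADL Anchor is a mammalian expression plasmid built on a pUC19-derived backbone. It encodes the anchoring component of the light-activated dynamic looping (LADL) system. In bacteria it is maintained at high copy through a ColE1/pUC-type origin of replication and selected with ampicillin via a β-lactamase gene under its own promoter. The sequenced plasmid is about 8.8 kb, consistent with the recorded backbone and a synthetic insert of roughly 5.5 kb.

A single transcription unit is driven by the human EF-1α promoter, annotated as the core promoter followed by EF-1α intron A, and is terminated by the bovine growth hormone polyadenylation signal. The open reading frame encodes Streptococcus pyogenes Cas9 carrying the D10A and H840A substitutions, which abolish nuclease activity while leaving guide-RNA-directed DNA binding intact. The feature annotation labels this region simply as Cas9, and the catalogue entry supplies the mutant status. The record lists an N-terminal 3XFLAG tag, although the feature table does not annotate it. The dCas9 is followed by a bipartite nucleoplasmin nuclear localization signal and then CIBN, the N-terminal portion of Arabidopsis CIB1, which binds cryptochrome 2 (CRY2) once CRY2 has absorbed blue light. A 2A element links this fusion to puromycin N-acetyltransferase, so both proteins come from one transcript and transfected cells can be selected with puromycin.

In use, guide RNAs supplied separately would tether dCas9-CIBN to chosen genomic sites. There, blue light can recruit a CRY2-containing partner, supporting light-inducible chromatin looping to control endogenous gene expression. The plasmid carries no guide RNA cassette or CRY2 component among its annotated features.
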