Addgene plasmid #127664: LADL Anchor
Purpose: Encodes the LADL Anchor (dCas9-CIBN fusion protein) and puromycin resistance both expressed from the EF1a promoter
Depositing lab: Jennifer Phillips-Cremins. Publication: LADL: light-activated dynamic looping for endogenous gene expression control. Kim JH, Rege M, Valeri J, Dunagin MC, Metzger A, Titus KR, Gilgenast TG, Gong W, Beagan JA, Raj A, Phillips-Cremins JE. Nat Methods. 2019 Jun 24. pii: 10.1038/s41592-019-0436-5. doi: 10.1038/s41592-019-0436-5. PubMed 31235883.
Backbone
  Vector backbone: Derived from pUC19
  Backbone manufacturer: Cremins lab
  Backbone size w/o insert (bp): 3276
  Vector type: Mammalian Expression
  Selectable markers: Puromycin
Growth in bacteria
  Bacterial resistance: Ampicillin, 100 μg/mL
  Growth temperature: 37°C
  Growth strain: NEB Stable
  Growth instructions: NEB10Beta is preferred for downstream applications.
  Copy number: High Copy
Gene/Insert
  Gene/Insert name: dCas9-CIBN-2A-Puro
  Species: Synthetic
  Insert size (bp): 5517
  Mutation: Cas9 (D10A,H840A) mutant
  Promoter: EF1a
  Tag / fusion protein: 3XFLAG (N terminal on insert)
  Cloning method: Gibson Cloning
  Sequencing primers: 5′ EF-1a Forward; 3′ BGH Reverse
Terms and licenses: Academic/Nonprofit Terms; Industry Terms: Not Available to Industry
How to cite: LADL Anchor was a gift from Jennifer Phillips-Cremins (Addgene plasmid # 127664 ; http://n2t.net/addgene:127664 ; RRID:Addgene_127664)
